>Addgene plasmid #198272 | pBR322-PVCpnf17-22 | addgene full sequence | sequence record 388362 | Addgene Partial NGS Result
ATTTTTGGCGGATCACAAAAATAGGGCTGAGTCCCTTCAAGTGAGTTTTGAAATATACAATTATACCCTT
CATCCTTTAAGTTGTTGCTTTGTTGGCTGTTTTCATTCACCTCAGTCACATAGTTATCTATGCTCCTGAG
GATTCGTTCACTTGCCGTCGTGCTGCAACTCGAAATCTATTGGGTATATATGTAATTTTCATATTCTGTT
TCATTTTAACGGTATTATTTAAATATTTATATTTAGAACATTAGGTTATTAGAATAGATAATTTTAGGTA
AATGTAATTAATTCAACCATCACGGAGAGTTTATCAATGTTAAAATATGCTAATCCTCAGACCGTAGCCA
CACAACGTACTAAAAATACTGCGAAGAAACCGCCATCATCAACCTCTTTTGATGGGCACCTTGAACTTTC
AAATGGTGAAAACCAGCCTTACGAAGGCCATAAGATTAGGAAAATCAAAGGATTGAGACAACATCTTGCG
GATAGGAGTCTTAATAAAGGGCATATTTCCCCGTTGATGAATAAGGGATTATTAGTAGGTAGTAAGGATG
TGTCAATTGACATCCCAGTTATAGCTCATCGTTATGACAGCAGCCATCAACTTACAGATGCGGAGCCTTT
GAAAGCTGATAGTCACTCCAATCATCTAGACCCTTTTTATGGTGTTATTGCAGGATTTCGTGGTGATCAG
GTGACATCATCAGAGTCGGGTTCAGGATCAATAGGCGTACATTGGGGGAAAAATACGCTGGATTCCAATA
TTATGGGTGTTAATGTGGTTAATGGTGCATCGGGAACCGTGGGAATAAGAATTGCTTTGAAGGATATTCA
GCATGGGTCCCCGGTTATTGTCACGTCTGGAGCATTGAGCGGTTGTACTATGGTATATTCGGTGAAAAAT
GGCTATTTTTTTGCCTATCATACGGGGCAGAAACCGGGTAATAATGAATGGAAAACAGGCAGGCAGGGTG
TTGTTGCTACCTATCTGAGCCATCAAGCCCTTTCGCCGGATAGTGAACCTATGACGGTTGGTGAACAGAA
TAACGATTTAGTGAATATTTTTGCAAATTATGATCAGAGTGTTATTACCTATATGGGAAAACCGGGAGTG
CTGATTGATAAAATGGCAGAAAATGTTGGTGTTTTTAATTATGACGAAATTAAGCCTGAAAAACCTGCTA
TTAGAGCTGGCTACAGTTATGCGTTGCTGGCTAAGGACGATAAAGGAAAGGTGAACGTTAAGGTACTATC
GGAAGATGTTATCGTTTCATCAGGTAAGCAGGGAAATACTGTTAAGGCCATTAATTCACTTAAAAAACGG
TTGTTATAATTTTGCCCAATGAGGGCAGGAGGTACGGATTTTCATTAGCACTTATCGAAGCGGATATATG
TTTGTGACTACATTGTCAGAAAATTTCATTCATCAACTTGAATTAGAACAGTGTCCATATAACTTATTTA
GAATAAAGGAAGGAAATTAATCTTAGATACAATGATAAGGGAAATAAAATAGAAAGTAGAGTTAATTGTA
TTAATAAGGTGCTGGAGCTTTACTTACAAAATATCAATGATTTTTGGTTTCGTATAAGTAATTAATTTAG
AGTAATGAAAAATTATTTGTGGGTTAAATTTTATTTATTGAAAATTCATTGGTTTATTTTATGAAATAGG
AAGGTAATAGCGGTATTATTCGGTTGAAATAACCGTATAGATAAATAGTAGGATTTAGATAAATTATTTC
ATATATGACAATTTTTACTATTATATGGGGTTTGTAAGTCGACCGATGCCCTTGAGAGCCTTCAACCCAG
TCAGCTCCTTCCGGTGGGCGCGGGGCATGACTATCGTCGCCGCACTTATGACTGTCTTCTTTATCATGCA
ACTCGTAGGACAGGTGCCGGCAGCGCTCTGGGTCATTTTCGGCGAGGACCGCTTTCGCTGGAGCGCGACG
ATGATCGGCCTGTCGCTTGCGGTATTCGGAATCTTGCACGCCCTCGCTCAAGCCTTCGTCACTGGTCCCG
CCACCAAACGTTTCGGCGAGAAGCAGGCCATTATCGCCGGCATGGCGGCCGACGCGCTGGGCTACGTCTT
GCTGGCGTTCGCGACGCGAGGCTGGATGGCCTTCCCCATTATGATTCTTCTCGCTTCCGGCGGCATCGGG
ATGCCCGCGTTGCAGGCCATGCTGTCCAGGCAGGTAGATGACGACCATCAGGGACAGCTTCAAGGATCGC
TCGCGGCTCTTACCAGCCTAACTTCGATCATTGGACCGCTGATCGTCACGGCGATTTATGCCGCCTCGGC
GAGCACATGGAACGGGTTGGCATGGATTGTAGGCGCCGCCCTATACCTTGTCTGCCTCCCCGCGTTGCGT
CGCGGTGCATGGAGCCGGGCCACCTCGACCTGAATGGAAGCCGGCGGCACCTCGCTAACGGATTCACCAC
TCCAAGAATTGGAGCCAATCAATTCTTGCGGAGAACTGTGAATGCGCAAACCAACCCTTGGCAGAACATA
TCCATCGCGTCCGCCATCTCCAGCAGCCGCACGCGGCGCATCTCGGGCAGCGTTGGGTCCTGGCCACGGG
TGCGCATGATCGTGCTCCTGTCGTTGAGGACCCGGCTAGGCTGGCGGGGTTGCCTTACTGGTTAGCAGAA
TGAATCACCGATACGCGAGCGAACGTGAAGCGACTGCTGCTGCAAAACGTCTGCGACCTGAGCAACAACA
TGAATGGTCTTCGGTTTCCGTGTTTCGTAAAGTCTGGAAACGCGGAAGTCAGCGCCCTGCACCATTATGT
TCCGGATCTGCATCGCAGGATGCTGCTGGCTACCCTGTGGAACACCTACATCTGTATTAACGAAGCGCTG
GCATTGACCCTGAGTGATTTTTCTCTGGTCCCGCCGCATCCATACCGCCAGTTGTTTACCCTCACAACGT
TCCAGTAACCGGGCATGTTCATCATCAGTAACCCGTATCGTGAGCATCCTCTCTCGTTTCATCGGTATCA
TTACCCCCATGAACAGAAATCCCCCTTACACGGAGGCATCAGTGACCAAACAGGAAAAAACCGCCCTTAA
CATGGCCCGCTTTATCAGAAGCCAGACATTAACGCTTCTGGAGAAACTCAACGAGCTGGACGCGGATGAA
CAGGCAGACATCTGTGAATCGCTTCACGACCACGCTGATGAGCTTTACCGCAGCTGCCTCGCGCGTTTCG
GTGATGACGGTGAAAACCTCTGACACATGCAGCTCCCGGAGACGGTCACAGCTTGTCTGTAAGCGGATGC
CGGGAGCAGACAAGCCCGTCAGGGCGCGTCAGCGGGTGTTGGCGGGTGTCGGGGCGCAGCCATGACCCAG
TCACGTAGCGATAGCGGAGTGTATACTGGCTTAACTATGCGGCATCAGAGCAGATTGTACTGAGAGTGCA
CCATATGCGGTGTGAAATACCGCACAGATGCGTAAGGAGAAAATACCGCATCAGGCGCTCTTCCGCTTCC
TCGCTCACTGACTCGCTGCGCTCGGTCGTTCGGCTGCGGCGAGCGGTATCAGCTCACTCAAAGGCGGTAA
TACGGTTATCCACAGAATCAGGGGATAACGCAGGAAAGAACATGTGAGCAAAAGGCCAGCAAAAGGCCAG
GAACCGTAAAAAGGCCGCGTTGCTGGCGTTTTTCCATAGGCTCCGCCCCCCTGACGAGCATCACAAAAAT
CGACGCTCAAGTCAGAGGTGGCGAAACCCGACAGGACTATAAAGATACCAGGCGTTTCCCCCTGGAAGCT
CCCTCGTGCGCTCTCCTGTTCCGACCCTGCCGCTTACCGGATACCTGTCCGCCTTTCTCCCTTCGGGAAG
CGTGGCGCTTTCTCATAGCTCACGCTGTAGGTATCTCAGTTCGGTGTAGGTCGTTCGCTCCAAGCTGGGC
TGTGTGCACGAACCCCCCGTTCAGCCCGACCGCTGCGCCTTATCCGGTAACTATCGTCTTGAGTCCAACC
CGGTAAGACACGACTTATCGCCACTGGCAGCAGCCACTGGTAACAGGATTAGCAGAGCGAGGTATGTAGG
CGGTGCTACAGAGTTCTTGAAGTGGTGGCCTAACTACGGCTACACTAGAAGGACAGTATTTGGTATCTGC
GCTCTGCTGAAGCCAGTTACCTTCGGAAAAAGAGTTGGTAGCTCTTGATCCGGCAAACAAACCACCGCTG
GTAGCGGTGGTTTTTTTGTTTGCAAGCAGCAGATTACGCGCAGAAAAAAAGGATCTCAAGAAGATCCTTT
GATCTTTTCTACGGGGTCTGACGCTCAGTGGAACGAAAACTCACGTTAAGGGATTTTGGTCATGAGATTA
TCAAAAAGGATCTTCACCTAGATCCTTTTAAATTAAAAATGAAGTTTTAAATCAATCTAAAGTATATATG
AGTAAACTTGGTCTGACAGTTACCAATGCTTAATCAGTGAGGCACCTATCTCAGCGATCTGTCTATTTCG
TTCATCCATAGTTGCCTGACTCCCCGTCGTGTAGATAACTACGATACGGGAGGGCTTACCATCTGGCCCC
AGTGCTGCAATGATACCGCGAGACCCACGCTCACCGGCTCCAGATTTATCAGCAATAAACCAGCCAGCCG
GAAGGGCCGAGCGCAGAAGTGGTCCTGCAACTTTATCCGCCTCCATCCAGTCTATTAATTGTTGCCGGGA
AGCTAGAGTAAGTAGTTCGCCAGTTAATAGTTTGCGCAACGTTGTTGCCATTGCTGCAGGCATCGTGGTG
TCACGCTCGTCGTTTGGTATGGCTTCATTCAGCTCCGGTTCCCAACGATCAAGGCGAGTTACATGATCCC
CCATGTTGTGCAAAAAAGCGGTTAGCTCCTTCGGTCCTCCGATCGTTGTCAGAAGTAAGTTGGCCGCAGT
GTTATCACTCATGGTTATGGCAGCACTGCATAATTCTCTTACTGTCATGCCATCCGTAAGATGCTTTTCT
GTGACTGGTGAGTACTCAACCAAGTCATTCTGAGAATAGTGTATGCGGCGACCGAGTTGCTCTTGCCCGG
CGTCAACACGGGATAATACCGCGCCACATAGCAGAACTTTAAAAGTGCTCATCATTGGAAAACGTTCTTC
GGGGCGAAAACTCTCAAGGATCTTACCGCTGTTGAGATCCAGTTCGATGTAACCCACTCGTGCACCCAAC
TGATCTTCAGCATCTTTTACTTTCACCAGCGTTTCTGGGTGAGCAAAAACAGGAAGGCAAAATGCCGCAA
AAAAGGGAATAAGGGCGACACGGAAATGTTGAATACTCATACTCTTCCTTTTTCAATATTATTGAAGCAT
TTATCAGGGTTATTGTCTCATGAGCGGATACATATTTGAATGTATTTAGAAAAATAAACAAATAGGGGTT
CCGCGCACATTTCCCCGAAAAGTGCCACCTGACGTCTAAGAAACCATTATTATCATGACATTAACCTATA
AAAATAGGCGTATCACGAGGCCCTTTCGTCTTCAAGAATTCTCATGTTTGACAGCTTATCATCGATAAGC
TTTAATGCGGTAGTTTATCACAGTTAAATTGCTAACGCAGTCAGGCACCGTGTATGAAATCTAACAATGC
GCTCATCGTCATCCTCGGCACCGTCACCCTGGATGCTGTAGGCATAGGCTTGGTTATGCCGGTACTGCCG
GGCCTCTTGCGGGATATCGTCCATTCCGACAGCATCGCCAGTCACTATGGCGTGCTGCTAGCGCTATATG
CGTTGATGCAATTTCTATGCGCACCCGTTCTCGGAGCACTGTCCGACCGCTTTGGCCGCCGCCCAGTCCT
GCTCGCTTCGCTACTTGGAGCCACTATCGACTACGCGATCATGGCGACCACACCCGTCCTGTGGATCCAT
TTTTTTAATTAAATAAAGGAATTAATATTGATTTGATAGAGCATGTAATCAATAACTTCTATGAAAATGT
TGAAAAACAATACACGGAAACACTTAACTTACAATTAAATTGTTAAAGGAGATGATGATAAGAATGGTCA
GTCACCAGATAAAATGATCTCTGGTCAATTTTAGGAAAGCTGAAAAAACCTGACCAAATGCGTCGTAAAT
TCTATGCTTAGAAAGACTCGGTGCCAGTGTAATACCTAAGATATGGTTTTTATTTCCATATCTGTTCGAA
AACTTAGAAATAACAAGTTCAACAATAACCAGGGACTTTAAATATGCCTAGATATGCTAATTATCAGATA
AACCCCAAACAGAATATTAAAAATTCACATGGGAAATCTTCATCGTCAGATTTTTCTAGTGGGTACCTTT
CATTCTCAAATAATTCGCTTGATGACCCTTTTATTCGGCAGCAAGTTAAGAGAGAATTTATTTGGGAGGG
ACATATGAAGGAGATTGAAGAAGCTTCAAGATTAGGTAATTTTGCTGTCAGTTTTCGGGCTGCGGGCGGG
CCAACACTCAGAGCTTTGGGCAAAGGTGCGGCAGCCAAGGGGCATGATATTTTGGAAAAAACCATTAAAC
CCGGCTCAATTAACAAAGCTTATCCCAAAGACGAAGCTTCAGATGTAATAAAGAAAGTACAGGAAGCGGG
TATTGAAGGCTATGTAGGCCATTGGGATAAAAAAACTGGCCGCCTTTTGGGTATTTACATGAGTAGTGGT
CACGGTTTATCAGATGAACAGGTCAATGGAAAAATTTATCCTATAGACTTAAACAATCTGGAAGCGAGTC
TCTCAGCCTTGAAAGCAAAAGAGAACTGGGCTGCACTACCTTTTACTGGTGACTATGATATGCATGATAT
GATTAGTTTCACAGGTCAACCTCATTCAGTACCATCCAACTCATCAGAGGAAAGGAAAATTATAGATCGC
ATTAACCGATTGGTTGCTCGATCTGATTCAAACCGGCCATTTGGAGATATAGAGCATAATGTTATCAGGC
ATGGAGCCCAGGTAAGCTACCCGGCTTTTGCTATGGATAAAGAAAAAGAGGAAATAAAAAAACACGGGGG
GATTGTCAAGGCTGTTGCTGAACCCGGTGAATTTCCTGTCGCTATTGTTAGCAAAGGAAAATGGACAATT
GCCAACAACATTGATGAACTAAATCAGTTTTATAATAGTATCGGTGCAAAAATGAAAGTGAGCTGGAAGC
CGGGTGCTGAAAATCCTGGATTCGTTTCTAATCCACAAAGACCGGGCATGGCCAGATTTAGCCGGAAAAG
ATGATATGGATTTTCATGTCATCAGGAGAATATTCAAAATTCTGTGTCACACAAAATATTTTACAGCGTA
ATCACACCATTAAGAGGGGCATCAAAATAAATGGTTAACTGGGACAATGTTGAATTTCATTTTTATAAGG
CATTGTCCGTATTATCCACCATCCAGATCAACGGATTCAGATGGTGTAAAGAAAGCATATAGCTGGTAGG
TAAAATTAAGAAGTGTAGTTTTATAAAGTATTAATGGAGAACGATGAATTTAAAGTAAATGGAGGAAGGT
TAGTTTCACTATCAAATTACAGGACCAAAAATATGGAGTATTCCATCTTCTTTGGTGAATTAAGTCTTGA
AGACTTCAACAAATATTGCCTGGAACTATGGGCCTGTGAATGGTATTGGAGTATCATTTATAACGACTAT
TTCGATAGGAAATTTAAAGTCTTGTTGAAAATGACTAATCGTCTAAAAGTATGTCTGGAGAAATAGGTTT
AATCTCTATATTTAACGGTTTTATTTTCATCTATTTACTAATGGTAAATTTTTTTACTCTTTGAATATAT
TGGTGAGTTTGTTATCCCCATTAGTTACCAGGGTATTATTAATGAGTGAAATTCAATTTTATTGATATTA
AAGTCAAATTTACAAATGATGACTTTATTATTTTTTATTTATTAATTTTAAATTATTTTTTGTTAATCTT
TACTATAAATGAATTTTTTGCTTGCATGGACTTGATTTTTTTATATATAACATTGACAAATATTAATTCA
TATATATGATTGTTATAGTGAGTTATTTAATTGATTCGACTAACAATTTCATTGTAATTTTTCAAGATAG
CAGTCAATTGCTATAACAAGCATCTTTCTCGTCAAAGGAAAATGTGTATGGCCTATAAGCAGCAACTTGA
AAGATGAAGGATATAATGATGATTAACTTAACGGAGAGTAGATATTAGAAGTAGTAGAAGGACAATTTAA
GACTTTATACCCATTAAAACAAAGGGGTAAAATAATGATGTTTGATGAAAATTTAGAATGTGTTAATCAC
GAAATTATCAATGAAAAATTAGATACGAAAATTCACCTTGCTAATCCTTATGCCTTTTGGGGGGGAAGGG
TAAATGAGAATATAAATGGGTTAATTAAACAACATTCTTTAAGAGGAACTGACTTTAATAAAATTTTTAA
CCGGAAGATAAATTTTTTTGTAAATGGAATAAATAATTGCCCCCGAAAAACTCGGAATATAAAACCCCCT
AATTAATTATTTAAAGGAATAAGAGTTTATTTGCTCGTAGAGTAATTATGTTCCATTAATATGCTAAATT
GCTCAGTAAAGTTATTAACTTTTTTTCAACGCCAGTGAATAAGTCTGTTTTATTAAATAAGGAGTTCAGG
TGTTTATTTCAAAAGAATTATCAAGCTTTATTGCTGTAGCTAAAAATAAATCAATAAATAAAGCAACAAC
GGAACTTTTTATTACACAGTCACCGATTTGCCGAAGCTTAAAAAAACTGGAATTTTCATTAGGTGTAAAA
CTCTTTGTAAGAAAAAGCCAGGGATTGGCTTTAACAGAAGAAGGAGAATGCTTATATAATAAAGTTTTGT
CAATTTGTGAACGGCTTCAAGAAATAGAAGGTGACTACAAGAATGAAAAATCAACATACAATGATCTATA
TCAAAAAAATATATGAGGTTCTAATATAATAAGCGGTTCTAGATAACTAAAGTCATCTATTACCAATATC
TGTATACTCAGTGAAAGTTTTGTCTTCTAGGTAAGTTTTCATAATAGTGACATACCTTATTTTTTCATCT
GGGTGTCTCTCATCCTGAAGAATGGGTGATATAGTTGAAATAACTCAGTTCGTTTTGTGGTTTACG
Features (pLannotate 1.2.2; 9 found; start..end, strand, type, name):
   1788..2413    +  CDS            TcR (fragment): tetracycline efflux protein; tet; confers resistance to tetracycline
   2655..3035    -  CDS            YPB1_ECOLX: Protein predicted: Swiss-Prot protein existence level 4. From Escherichia coli.
   3052..3243    +  CDS            rop: Rop protein, which maintains plasmids at low copy number; rop
   3345..3485    +  misc_feature   bom: basis of mobility region from pBR322
   3671..4259    -  rep_origin     ori: high-copy-number ColE1/pMB1/pBR322/pUC origin of replication
   4430..5290    -  CDS            AmpR: β-lactamase; bla; confers resistance to ampicillin, carbenicillin, and related antibiotics
   5291..5395    -  promoter       AmpR promoter: bla
   5508..5536    +  promoter       tet promoter: E. coli promoter for tetracycline efflux protein gene
   5584..5878    +  CDS            TcR (fragment): tetracycline efflux protein; tet; confers resistance to tetracycline
