[The description below was written by a language model from this plasmid's Addgene catalogue record and pLannotate feature annotations shown in this document.]
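Description:
pBR322-PVCpnf17-22 is a bacterial expression plasmid built on the classic pBR322 backbone and carrying genes 17 to 22 of the PVCpnf locus from Photorhabdus asymbiotica. The catalogue describes it as the unmodified "pPayload" plasmid, holding the wild-type payload and regulatory genes of the Photorhabdus virulence cassette (PVC), a contractile injection system that loads protein cargo into a syringe-like particle and delivers it into target cells. It comes from work on reprogramming this system for protein delivery. The name pPayload implies that the structural genes of the particle are supplied from a separate construct, although the record does not describe that partner plasmid.

The annotated features cover only the backbone. They include the ColE1/pMB1-type origin of replication, the rop gene and bom (basis of mobility) region typical of pBR322, and a β-lactamase gene with its own promoter for ampicillin selection in E. coli. The catalogue lists the plasmid as high copy, although rop normally moderates copy number in pBR322 derivatives. The tetracycline resistance gene appears as two separated fragments, one just downstream of the tet promoter and the other elsewhere in the record. This is consistent with the PVC insert having been cloned into and disrupting the tet coding region, so tetracycline resistance should not be expected.

The feature table annotates none of the PVCpnf17-22 genes themselves, nor any promoter dedicated to them, and the cloning sites are recorded as unknown. The record therefore does not state whether expression depends on native Photorhabdus regulatory sequences or on read-through from the tet promoter. The sequence is also labelled a partial NGS result. The plasmid serves as the wild-type reference from which modified payload constructs can be derived and compared.
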