Addgene plasmid #198272: pBR322-PVCpnf17-22
Purpose: Unmodified pPayload; contains WT PVC payloads/regulatory genes
Depositing lab: Feng Zhang. Depositing organization: Broad Institute. Publication: Programmable protein delivery with a bacterial contractile injection system. Kreitz J, Friedrich MJ, Guru A, Lash B, Saito M, Macrae RK, Zhang F. Nature. 2023 Apr;616(7956):357-364. doi: 10.1038/s41586-023-05870-7. Epub 2023 Mar 29. PubMed 36991127.
Backbone
  Vector backbone: pBR322
  Vector type: Bacterial Expression
Growth in bacteria
  Bacterial resistance: Ampicillin, 100 μg/mL
  Growth temperature: 37°C
  Growth strain: DH5alpha
  Copy number: High Copy
Gene/Insert
  Gene/Insert name: PVCpnf17-22
  Species: Photorhabdus asymbiotica
  Cloning method: Restriction Enzyme; 5′ cloning site Unknown (unknown if destroyed); 3′ cloning site Unknown (unknown if destroyed)
Terms and licenses: Academic/Nonprofit Terms; Industry Terms: Not Available to Industry
How to cite: pBR322-PVCpnf17-22 was a gift from Feng Zhang (Addgene plasmid # 198272 ; http://n2t.net/addgene:198272 ; RRID:Addgene_198272)
